>Addgene plasmid #241424 | pET-CatC-HA-CfaNm | addgene full sequence | sequence record 493095 | Addgene NGS Result
CGACGGTCAGCTGTTACCGATTGATGAGATTTTCGAACGGGGGTTAGACCTGAAACAAGTTGATGGTTTG
CCGTAAGAATTCGAGCTCCGTCGACAAGCTTGCGGCCGCACTCGAGCACCACCACCACCACCACTGAGAT
CCGGCTGCTAACAAAGCCCGAAAGGAAGCTGAGTTGGCTGCTGCCACCGCTGAGCAATAACTAGCATAAC
CCCTTGGGGCCTCTAAACGGGTCTTGAGGGGTTTTTTGCTGAAAGGAGGAACTATATCCGGATTGGCGAA
TGGG
[124 nt withheld, positions 285-408]
C
[91 nt withheld, positions 410-500]
A
[49 nt withheld, positions 502-550]
CCTTTGACGTTGGAGTCCACGTTCTTT
[37 nt withheld, positions 578-614]
ACCCTATCTCGGTCTATTCTTTTGATTTATAAGGGATTTTGCCGATTTCGGCCTATTGGTTAAAAAATGA
GCTGATTTAACAAAAATTTAACGCGAATTTTAACAAAATATTAACGCTTACAATTTAGGTGGCACTTTTC
GGGGAAATGTGCGCGGAACCCCTATTTGTTTATTTTTCTAAATACATTCAAATATGTATCCGCTCATGAA
TTAATTCTTAGAAAAACTCATCGAGCATCAAATGAAACTGCAATTTATTCATATCAGGATTATCAATACC
ATATTTTTGAAAAAGCCGTTTCTGTAATGAAGGAGAAAACTCACCGAGGCAGTTCCATAGGATGGCAAGA
TCCTGGTATCGGTCTGCGATTCCGACTCGTCCAACATCAATACAACCTATTAATTTCCCCTCGTCAAAAA
TAAGGTTATCAAGTGAGAAATCACCATGAGTGACGACTGAATCCGGTGAGAATGGCAAAAGTTTATGCAT
TTCTTTCCAGACTTGTTCAACAGGCCAGCCATTACGCTCGTCATCAAAATCACTCGCATCAACCAAACCG
TTATTCATTCGTGATTGCGCCTGAGCGAGACGAAATACGCGATCGCTGTTAAAAGGACAATTACAAACAG
GAATCGAATGCAACCGGCGCAGGAACACTGCCAGCGCATCAACAATATTTTCACCTGAATCAGGATATTC
TTCTAATACCTGGAATGCTGTTTTCCCGGGGATCGCAGTGGTGAGTAACCATGCATCATCAGGAGTACGG
ATAAAATGCTTGATGGTCGGAAGAGGCATAAATTCCGTCAGCCAGTTTAGTCTGACCATCTCATCTGTAA
CATCATTGGCAACGCTACCTTTGCCATGTTTCAGAAACAACTCTGGCGCATCGGGCTTCCCATACAATCG
ATAGATTGTCGCACCTGATTGCCCGACATTATCGCGAGCCCATTTATACCCATATAAATCAGCATCCATG
TTGGAATTTAATCGCGGCCTAGAGCAAGACGTTTCCCGTTGAATATGGCTCATAACACCCCTTGTATTAC
TGTTTATGTAAGCAGACAGTTTTATTGTTCATGACCAAAATCCCTTAACGTGAGTTTTCGTTCCACTGAG
CGTCAGACCCCGTAGAAAAGATCAAAGGATCTTCTTGAGATCCTTTTTTTCTGCGCGTAATCTGCTGCTT
GCAAACAAAAAAACCACCGCTACCAGCGGTGGTTTGTTTGCCGGATCAAGAGCTACCAACTCTTTTTCCG
AAGGTAACTGGCTTCAGCAGAGCGCAGATACCAAATACTGTCCTTCTAGTGTAGCCGTAGTTAGGCCACC
ACTTCAAGAACTCTGTAGCACCGCCTACATACCTCGCTCTGCTAATCCTGTTACCAGTGGCTGCTGCCAG
TGGCGATAAGTCGTGTCTTACCGGGTTGGACTCAAGACGATAGTTACCGGATAAGGCGCAGCGGTCGGGC
TGAACGGGGGGTTCGTGCACACAGCCCAGCTTGGAGCGAACGACCTACACCGAACTGAGATACCTACAGC
GTGAGCTATGAGAAAGCGCCACGCTTCCCGAAGGGAGAAAGGCGGACAGGTATCCGGTAAGCGGCAGGGT
CGGAACAGGAGAGCGCACGAGGGAGCTTCCAGGGGGAAACGCCTGGTATCTTTATAGTCCTGTCGGGTTT
CGCCACCTCTGACTTGAGCGTCGATTTTTGTGATGCTCGTCAGGGGGGCGGAGCCTATGGAAAAACGCCA
GCAACGCGGCCTTTTTACGGTTCCTGGCCTTTTGCTGGCCTTTTGCTCACATGTTCTTTCCTGCGTTATC
CCCTGATTCTGTGGATAACCGTATTACCGCCTTTGAGTGAGCTGATACCGCTCGCCGCAGCCGAACGACC
GAGCGCAGCGAGTCAGTGAGCGAGGAAGCGGAAGAGCGCCTGATGCGGTATTTTCTCCTTACGCATCTGT
GCGGTATTTCACACCGCAATGGTGCACTCTCAGTACAATCTGCTCTGATGCCGCATAGTTAAGCCAGTAT
ACACTCCGCTATCGCTACGTGACTGGGTCATGGCTGCGCCCCGACACCCGCCAACACCCGCTGACGCGCC
CTGACGGGCTTGTCTGCTCCCGGCATCCGCTTACAGACAAGCTGTGACCGTCTCCGGGAGCTGCATGTGT
CAGAGGTTTTCACCGTCATCACCGAAACGCGCGAGGCAGCTGCGGTAAAGCTCATCAGCGTGGTCGTGAA
GCGATTCACAGATGTCTGCCTGTTCATCCGCGTCCAGCTCGTTGAGTTTCTCCAGAAGCGTTAATGTCTG
GCTTCTGATAAAGCGGGCCATGTTAAGGGCGGTTTTTTCCTGTTTGGTCACTGATGCCTCCGTGTAAGGG
GGATTTCTGTTCATGGGGGTAATGATACCGATGAAACGAGAGAGGATGCTCACGATACGGGTTACTGATG
ATGAACATGCCCGGTTACTGGAACGTTGTGAGGGTAAACAACTGGCGGTATGGATGCGGCGGGACCAGAG
AAAAATCACTCAGGGTCAATGCCAGCGCTTCGTTAATACAGATGTAGGTGTTCCACAGGGTAGCCAGCAG
CATCCTGCGATGCAGATCCGGAACATAATGGTGCAGGGCGCTGACTTCCGCGTTTCCAGACTTTACGAAA
CACGGAAACCGAAGACCATTCATGTTGTTGCTCAGGTCGCAGACGTTTTGCAGCAGCAGTCGCTTCACGT
TCGCTCGCGTATCGGTGATTCATTCTGCTAACCAGTAAGGCAACCCCGCCAGCCTAGCCGGGTCCTCAAC
GACAGGAGCACGATCATGCGCACCCGTGGGGCCGCCATGCCGGCGATAATGGCCTGCTTCTCGCCGAAAC
GTTTGGTGGCGGGACCAGTGACGAAGGCTTGAGCGAGGGCGTGCAAGATTCCGAATACCGCAAGCGACAG
GCCGATCATCGTCGCGCTCCAGCGAAAGCGGTCCTCGCCGAAAATGACCCAGAGCGCTGCCGGCACCTGT
CCTACGAGTTGCATGATAAAGAAGACAGTCATAAGTGCGGCGACGATAGTCATGCCCCGCGCCCACCGGA
AGGAGCTGACTGGGTTGAAGGCTCTCAAGGGCATCGGTCGAGATCCCGGTGCCTAATGAGTGAGCTAACT
TACATTAATTGCGTTGCGCTCACTGCCCGCTTTCCAGTCGGGAAACCTGTCGTGCCAGCTGCATTAATGA
ATCGGCCAACGCGCGGGGAGAGGCGGTTTGCGTATTGGGCGCCAGGGTGGTTTTTCTTTTCACCAGTGAG
ACGGGCAACAGCTGATTGCCCTTCACCGCCTGGCCCTGAGAGAGTTGCAGCAAGCGGTCCACGCTGGTTT
GCCCCAGCAGGCGAAAATCCTGTTTGATGGTGGTTAACGGCGGGATATAACATGAGCTGTCTTCGGTATC
GTCGTATCCCACTACCGAGATGTCCGCACCAACGCGCAGCCCGGACTCGGTAATGGCGCGCATTGCGCCC
AGCGCCATCTGATCGTTGGCAACCAGCATCGCAGTGGGAACGATGCCCTCATTCAGCATTTGCATGGTTT
GTTGAAAACCGGACATGGCACTCCAGTCGCCTTCCCGTTCCGCTATCGGCTGAATTTGATTGCGAGTGAG
ATATTTATGCCAGCCAGCCAGACGCAGACGCGCCGAGACAGAACTTAATGGGCCCGCTAACAGCGCGATT
TGCTGGTGACCCAATGCGACCAGATGCTCCACGCCCAGTCGCGTACCGTCTTCATGGGAGAAAATAATAC
TGTTGATGGGTGTCTGGTCAGAGACATCAAGAAATAACGCCGGAACATTAGTGCAGGCAGCTTCCACAGC
AATGGCATCCTGGTCATCCAGCGGATAGTTAATGATCAGCCCACTGACGCGTTGCGCGAGAAGATTGTGC
ACCGCCGCTTTACAGGCTTCGACGCCGCTTCGTTCTACCATCGACACCACCACGCTGGCACCCAGTTGAT
CGGCGCGAGATTTAATCGCCGCGACAATTTGCGACGGCGCGTGCAGGGCCAGACTGGAGGTGGCAACGCC
AATCAGCAACGACTGTTTGCCCGCCAGTTGTTGTGCCACGCGGTTGGGAATGTAATTCAGCTCCGCCATC
GCCGCTTCCACTTTTTCCCGCGTTTTCGCAGAAACGTGGCTGGCCTGGTTCACCACGCGGGAAACGGTCT
GATAAGAGACACCGGCATACTCTGCGACATCGTATAACGTTACTGGTTTCACATTCACCACCCTGAATTG
ACTCTCTTCCGGGCGCTATCATGCCATACCGCGAAAGGTTTTGCGCCATTCGATGGTGTCCGGGATCTCG
ACGCTCTCCCTTATGCGACTCCTGCATTAGGAAGCAGCCCAGTAGTAGGTTGAGGCCGTTGAGCACCGCC
GCCACAAGGAATGGTGCATGCAAGGAGATGGCGCCCAACAGTCCCCCGGCCACGGGGCCTGCCACCATAC
CCACGCCGAAACAAGCGCTCATGAGCCCGAAGTGGCGAGCCCGATCTTCCCCATCGGTGATGTCGGCGAT
ATAGGCGCCAGCAACCGCACCTGTGGCGCCGGTGATGCCGGCCACGATGCGTCCGGCGTAGAGGATCGAG
ATCGATCTCGATCCCGCGAAATTAATACGACTCACTATAGGGGAATTGTGAGCGGATAACAATTCCCCTC
TAGAAATAATTTTGTTTAACTTTAAGAAGGAGATATACATATGGGCAGCAGCCATCATCATCATCACGGC
AGCGGCCTGGTGCCGCGCGGCAGCGCTAGCATGTCGGACTCAGAAGTCAATCAAGAAGCTAAGCCAGAGG
TCAAGCCAGAAGTCAAGCCTGAGACTCACATCAATTTAAAGGTGTCCGATGGATCTTCAGAGATCTTCTT
CAAGATCAAAAAGACCACTCCTTTAAGAAGGCTGATGGAAGCGTTCGCTAAAAGACAGGGTAAGGAAATG
GACTCCTTAAGATTCTTGTACGACGGTATTAGAATTCAAGCTGATCAGACCCCTGAAGATTTGGACATGG
AGGATAACGATATTATTGAGGCTCACAGAGAACAGATTGGTGGTATGTTCAAATTGAACACGAAAAACAT
CAAGGTTTTAACGCCGTCTGGATTCAAATCTTTCTCTGGTATCCAGAAAGTCTATAAACCGTTCTACCAC
CATATCATTTTTGACGACGGGTCGGAGATCAAGTGTTCTGACAATCATTCCTTTGGAAAGGATAAAATCA
AAGCGTCGACGATCAAAGTGGGCGACTATTTACAGGGAAAAAAAGTACTTTATAATGAGATCGTAGAGGA
AGGAATTTATCTGTACGACCTGCTTAACGTGGGGGAAGATAACTTATATTACACTAATGGAATCGTCAGC
CATAACTGCGAAGCCTCGGGGAAGTACCCTTACGACGTTCCTGACTACGCTGGCGCCGAGTATTGCCTGT
CTTACGACACAGAGATTCTGACCGTTGAATATGGATTCCTTCCTATCGGTAAGATCGTGGAGGAACGGAT
TGAATGCACAGTCTATACGGTAGATAAAAATGGCTTTGTGTATACACAACCTATTGCTCAGTGGCATAAC
CGGGGAGAACAGGAAGTTTTCGAATACTGCTTAGAAGACGGTTCGATTATCCGTGCAACGAAAGATCACA
AATTTCTGACGAC
Features (pLannotate 1.2.2; 21 found; start..end, strand, type, name):
    117..134     +  CDS            9xHis (fragment): 9xHis affinity tag
    144..193     +  CDS            SET1 (fragment): solubility-enhancement tag derived from T7 phage gene 10B
    201..248     +  terminator     T7 terminator: transcription terminator for bacteriophage T7 RNA polymerase
    285..713     +  rep_origin     f1 ori (sequence partly withheld): f1 bacteriophage origin of replication; arrow indicates direction of (+) strand synthesis
    766..823     +  promoter       AmpR promoter (fragment): bla
    832..1647    -  CDS            KanR: aminoglycoside phosphotransferase; aph(3')-Ia; confers resistance to kanamycin in bacteria or G418 (Geneticin®) in eukaryotes
   1769..2357    +  rep_origin     ori: high-copy-number ColE1/pMB1/pBR322/pUC origin of replication
   2543..2682    -  misc_feature   bom: basis of mobility region from pBR322
   2784..2975    -  CDS            rop: Rop protein, which maintains plasmids at low copy number; rop
   2992..3372    +  CDS            YPB1_ECOLX: Protein predicted: Swiss-Prot protein existence level 4. From Escherichia coli.
   3444..3735    -  CDS            TcR (fragment): tetracycline efflux protein; tet; confers resistance to tetracycline
   3750..3771    -  protein_bind   CAP binding site: CAP binding activates transcription in the presence of cAMP. E. coli catabolite activator protein
   3784..4866    -  CDS            lacI: lac repressor; lacI; The lac repressor binds to the lac operator to inhibit transcription in E. coli. This inhibition can be relieved by adding lactose or isopropyl-β-D-thiogalactopyranoside (IPTG).
   4867..4944    -  promoter       lacI promoter: lacI
   4952..5231    -  CDS            TcR (fragment): tetracycline efflux protein; tet; confers resistance to tetracycline
   5257..5275    +  promoter       T7 promoter: promoter for bacteriophage T7 RNA polymerase
   5276..5300    +  protein_bind   lac operator: The lac repressor binds to the lac operator to inhibit transcription in E. coli. This inhibition can be relieved by adding lactose or isopropyl-β-D-thiogalactopyranoside (IPTG). lac repressor encoded by lacI
   5315..5337    +  RBS            RBS: efficient ribosome binding site from bacteriophage T7 gene 10 (Olins and Rangwala, 1989)
   5381..5398    +  CDS            thrombin site: thrombin recognition and cleavage site
   5405..5698    +  CDS            SUMO: cleavable ubiquitin-like protein tag; S. cerevisiae SMT3 (truncated)
   6059..52      +  CDS            dnaE-N (fragment) (across the origin): DPO3A_SYNY3 - Experimental evidence at protein level: Swiss-Prot protein existence level 1. DNA polymerase III is a complex, multichain enzyme responsible for most of the replicative synthesis in bacteria. This DNA polymerase also exhibits 3' to 5' exonuclease activity. The alpha chain is the DNA polymerase (By similarity). From Synechocystis sp. (strain PCC 6803 / Kazusa).
