[The description below was written by a language model from this plasmid's Addgene catalogue record and pLannotate feature annotations shown in this document.]
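Description:
pET-CatC-HA-CfaNm is a 6.3 kb bacterial expression plasmid built on a pET backbone for T7-driven production of a synthetic fusion protein in E. coli. It carries a kanamycin resistance gene (aminoglycoside phosphotransferase) for selection and replicates from a ColE1/pBR322-type origin accompanied by the bom region and the rop gene. Rop holds copy number down, consistent with the low-copy designation in the record. An f1 origin is also present, along with short remnants of the tetracycline resistance gene that are typical pET backbone residue rather than functional markers.

The expression cassette consists of a T7 promoter with an adjacent lac operator, the phage T7 gene 10 ribosome binding site and a downstream T7 terminator. A plasmid-borne lacI gene provides repression, so expression is inducible with IPTG in hosts that supply T7 RNA polymerase. The insert is listed as His5-Sumo-CatC-HA-CfaNm: an N-terminal His tag for affinity purification, a thrombin site, and a yeast SMT3-derived SUMO tag that can be cleaved off. These are followed by a CatC segment, an HA epitope and CfaNm. The annotation software did not label CatC or HA, leaving an unannotated gap after SUMO. It did detect a DnaE N-intein-like fragment spanning the sequence origin, which matches the CfaNm portion and indicates a split-intein N-terminal fragment. CatC is by name presumably a C-terminal intein fragment, though the record does not define it. Short His-tag and SET1 fragments annotated downstream, before the terminator, are probably vector-derived; whether they are translated cannot be determined from the table.

The stated purpose is a "protein transposon cassette", in which the HA cargo is flanked by intein fragments. It is associated with work on protein editing by a coordinated transposition reaction.
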