Addgene plasmid #241424: pET-CatC-HA-CfaNm
Purpose: Protein Transposon Cassette Containing CatC and CfaCNm
Depositing lab: Thomas Muir. Depositing organization: Princeton University. Publication: Protein editing using a coordinated transposition reaction. Hua Y, Tay NES, Ye X, Owen JA, Liu H, Thompson RE, Muir TW. Science. 2025 Apr 4;388(6742):68-74. doi: 10.1126/science.adq8540. Epub 2025 Apr 3. PubMed 40179182.
Backbone
  Vector backbone: pET
  Vector type: Bacterial Expression
Growth in bacteria
  Bacterial resistance: Kanamycin, 50 μg/mL
  Growth temperature: 37°C
  Growth strain: DH5alpha
  Copy number: Low Copy
Gene/Insert
  Gene/Insert name: His5-Sumo-CatC-HA-CfaNm
  Species: Synthetic
  Tag / fusion protein: His5 (N terminal on insert)
  Cloning method: Gibson Cloning
Terms and licenses: Academic/Nonprofit Terms; Industry Terms: Not Available to Industry
How to cite: pET-CatC-HA-CfaNm was a gift from Thomas Muir (Addgene plasmid # 241424 ; http://n2t.net/addgene:241424 ; RRID:Addgene_241424)
